>Addgene plasmid #145419 | pGBW-m4046508 | depositor full sequence | sequence record 287596 | Full Sequence
GCGGCCGCCCCACACACCATAGCTTCAAAATGTTTCTACTCCTTTTTTACTCTTCCAGATTTTCTCGGAC
TCCGCGCATCGCCGTACCACTTCAAAACACCCAAGCACAGCATACTAAATTTCCCCTCTTTCTTCCTCTA
GGGTGTCGTTAATTACCCGTACTAAAGGTTTGGAAAAGAAAAAAGAGACCGCCTCGTTTCTTTTTCTTCG
TCGAAAAAGGCAATAAAAATTTTTATCACGTTTCTTTTTCTTGAAAATTTTTTTTTTTGATTTTTTTCTC
TTTCGATGACCTCCCATTGATATTTAAGTTAATAAACGGTCTTCAATTTCTCAAGTTTCAGTTTCATTTT
TCTTGTTCTATTACAACTTTTTTTACTTCTTGCTCATTAGAAAGAAAGCATAGCAATCTAATCTAAGTTT
TAATTACAAAATGGACTTATTTATGAGAATATTCACGATCGGCACAGTGACCCTAAAGCAGGGTGAGATT
AAAGATGCTACTCCATCAGATTTCGTTAGGGCAACCGCTACTATCCCCATTCAAGCCAGCTTGCCTTTTG
GTTGGTTGATTGTAGGAGTCGCTCTCTTGGCTGTTTTCCAATCCGCCAGTAAGATCATTACTTTAAAAAA
GAGATGGCAATTGGCGCTTTCTAAGGGTGTTCACTTCGTCTGTAATCTGTTGTTATTGTTTGTCACTGTT
TATTCCCATTTGCTCCTAGTTGCCGCTGGTTTAGAAGCTCCATTCCTGTACTTGTACGCTTTGGTCTATT
TCCTGCAATCTATCAACTTTGTTCGTATCATTATGAGATTGTGGTTGTGCTGGAAATGTCGTTCTAAGAA
CCCGTTGTTATACGACGCTAATTACTTCCTTTGTTGGCACACCAACTGTTACGATTATTGTATTCCATAT
AACTCGGTTACTTCCTCTATAGTTATCACCTCCGGGGACGGTACCACAAGTCCAATTTCAGAACATGACT
ACCAAATTGGTGGTTACACTGAAAAGTGGGAGTCTGGTGTCAAAGATTGCGTAGTGTTACACAGCTATTT
TACTTCTGATTACTACCAGTTGTATAGCACCCAATTGTCCACTGACACCGGAGTGGAACACGTCACATTT
TTCATCTACAATAAGATAGTCGATGAACCTGAAGAACATGTTCAAATACACACTATTGACGGCTCTAGCG
GTGTAGTTAACCCAGTTATGGAACCAATCTATGATGAGCCAACAACAACGACCTCTGTTCCCTTACTCGT
GCCGAGAGGTTCTGATTATAAAGATCATGATGGTGATTATAAAGATCATGATATTGATTATAAAGATGAT
GATGATAAATAAACAGGCCCCTTTTCCTTTGTCGATATCATGTAATTAGTTATGTCACGCTTACATTCAC
GCCCTCCTCCCACATCCGCTCTAACCGAAAAGGAAGGAGTTAGACAACCTGAAGTCTAGGTCCCTATTTA
TTTTTTTTAATAGTTATGTTAGTATTAAGAACGTTATTTATATTTCAAATTTTTCTTTTTTTTCTGTACA
AAGCGGCCGCCGAACCACTAGTGCACTGCAGTACACGGTTTCCTTGAAATTTTTTTGATTCGGTAATCTC
CGAACAGAAGGAAGAACGAAGGAAGGAGCACAGACTTAGATTGGTATATATACGCATATGTAGTGTTGAA
GAAACATGAAATTGCCCAGTATTCTTAACCCAACTGCACAGAACAAAAACGTGCAGGAAACGAAGATAAA
TCATGTCGAAAGCTACATATAAGGAACGTGCTGCTACTCATCCTAGTCCTGTTGCTGCCAAGCTATTTAA
TATCATGCACGAAAAGCAAACAAACTTGTGTGCTTCATTGGATGTTCGTACCACCAAGGAATTACTGGAG
TTAGTTGAAGCATTAGGTCCCAAAATTTGTTTACTAAAAACACATGTGGATATCTTGACTGATTTTTCCA
TGGAGGGCACAGTTAAGCCGCTAAAGGCATTATCCGCCAAGTACAATTTTTTACTCTTCGAGGACAGAAA
ATTTGCTGACATTGGTAATACAGTCAAATTGCAGTACTCTGCGGGTGTATACAGAATAGCAGAATGGGCA
GACATTACGAATGCACACGGTGTGGTGGGCCCAGGTATTGTTAGCGGTTTGAAGCAGGCGGCAGAAGAAG
TAACAAAGGAACCTAGAGGCCTTTTGATGTTAGCAGAATTGTCATGCAAGGGCTCCCTATCTACTGGAGA
ATATACTAAGGGTACTGTTGACATTGCGAAGAGCGACAAAGATTTTGTTATCGGCTTTATTGCTCAAAGA
GACATGGGTGGAAGAGATGAAGGTTACGATTGGTTGATTATGACACCCGGTGTGGGTTTAGATGACAAGG
GAGATGCATTGGGTCAACAGTATAGAACCGTGGATGATGTGGTTTCTACAGGATCTGACATTATTATTGT
TGGAAGAGGACTATTTGCAAAGGGAAGGGATGCTAAGGTAGAGGGTGAACGTTACAGAAAAGCAGGCTGG
GAAGCATATTTGAGAAGATGCGGCCAGCAAAACTAAAAAACTGTATTATAAGTAAATGCATGTATACTAA
ACTCACAAATTAGAGCTTCAATTTAATTATATCAGTTATTACCCGAGTAACGAAGCATCTGTGCTTCATT
TTGTAGAACAAAAATGCAACGCGAGAGCGCTAATTTTTCAAACAAAGAATCTGAGCTGCATTTTTACAGA
ACAGAAATGCAACGCGAAAGCGCTATTTTACCAACGAAGAATCTGTGCTTCATTTTTGTAAAACAAAAAT
GCAACGCGAGAGCGCTAATTTTTCAAACAAAGAATCTGAGCTGCATTTTTACAGAACAGAAATGCAACGC
GAGAGCGCTATTTTACCAACAAAGAATCTATACTTCTTTTTTGTTCTACAAAAATGCATCCCGAGAGCGC
TATTTTTCTAACAAAGCATCTTAGATTACTTTTTTTCTCCTTTGTGCGCTCTATAATGCAGTCTCTTGAT
AACTTTTTGCACTGTAGGTCCGTTAAGGTTAGAAGAAGGCTACTTTGGTGTCTATTTTCTCTTCCATAAA
AAAAGCCTGACTCCACTTCCCGCGTTTACTGATTACTAGCGAAGCTGCGGGTGCATTTTTTCAAGATAAA
GGCATCCCCGATTATATTCTATACCGATGTGGATTGCGCATACTTTGTGAACAGAAAGTGATAGCGTTGA
TGATTCTTCATTGGTCAGAAAATTATGAACGGTTTCTTCTATTTTGTCTCTATATACTACGTATAGGAAA
TGTTTACATTTTCGTATTGTTTTCGATTCACTCTATGAATAGTTCTTACTACAATTTTTTTGTCTAAAGA
GTAATACTAGAGATAAACATAAAAAATGTAGAGGTCGAGTTTAGATGCAAGTTCAAGGAGCGAAAGGTGG
ATGGGTAGGTTATATAGGGATATAGCACAGAGATATATAGCAAAGAGATACTTTTGAGCAATGTTTGTGG
AAGCGGTATTCGCAATATTTTAGTAGCTCGTTACAGTCCGGTGCGTTTTTGGTTTTTTGAAAGTGCGTCA
TCAGAGCGCTTTTGGTTTTCAAAAGCGCTCTGAAGTTCCTATACTTTCTAGCTAGAGAATAGGAACTTCC
CGAGCGGCCGCGTGTTACAAGCTTGACTCCAGCGTAACTGGACTGCAATCAACTCACTGGCTCACCTTCA
CGGGTGGGCCTTTCTTCGGTAGAAAATCAAAGGATCTTCTTGAGATCCTTTTTTTCTGCGCGTAATCTGC
TGCTTGCAAACAAAAAAACCACCGCTACCAGCGGTGGTTTGTTTGCCGGATCAAGAGCTACCAACTCTTT
TTCCGAGGTAACTGGCTTCAGCAGAGCGCAGATACCAAATACTGTTCTTCTAGTGTAGCCGTAGTTAGGC
CACCACTTCAAGAACTCTGTAGCACCGCCTACATACCTCGCTCTGCTAATCCTGTTACCAGTGGCTGCTG
CCAGTGGCGATAAGTCGTGTCTTACCGGGTTGGACTCAAGACGATAGTTACCGGATAAGGCGCAGCGGTC
GGGCTGAACGGGGGGTTCGTGCACACAGCCCAGCTTGGAGCGAACGACCTACACCGAACTGAGATACCTA
CAGCGTGAGCTATGAGAAAGCGCCACGCTTCCCGAAGGGAGAAAGGCGGACAGGTATCCGGTAAGCGGCA
GGGTCGGAACAGGAGAGCGCACGAGGGAGCTTCCAGGGGTAAACGCCTGGTATCTTTATAGTCCTGTCGG
GTTTCGCCACCTCTGACTTGAGCATCGATTTTTGTGATGCTCGTCAGGGGGGCGGAGCCTATGGAAAAAC
GCCAGCAACGCAGAAAGGCCCACCCGAAGGTGAGCCAGGTGATTACATTTGGGCCCTCATCAGAGGTTTT
CACCGTCATCACCGAAACGCGCGAGGCAGCTGCGGTAAAGCTCATCAGCGTGGTCGTGAAGCGATTCACA
GATGTCTGCCTGTTCATCCGCGTCCAGCTCGTTGAGTTTCTCCAGAAGCGTTAATGTCTGGCTTCTGATA
AAGCGGGCCATGTTAAGGGCGGTTTTTTCCTGTTTGGTCACTTACCAATGCTTAATCAGTGAGGCACCTA
TCTCAGCGATCTGTCTATTTCGTTCATCCATAGTTGCCTGACTCCCCGTCGTGTAGATAACTACGATGCG
GGAGGGCTTACCATCTGGCCCCAGTGCTGCAATGATACCGCGAGACCCACGCTCACCGGCTCCAGATTTA
TCAGCAATAAACCAGCCAGCCGGGAGGGCCGAGCGCAGAAGTGATCCTGCAACTTTATCCGCCTCCATCC
AGTCTATTAATTGTTGCCGGGAAGCTAGAGTAAGTAGTTCGCCAGTTAATAGTTTGCGCAACGTTGTTGC
CATTGCTACAGGCATCGTGGTGTCACGCTCGTCGTTTGGTATGGCTTCATTCAGCTCCGGTTCCCAACGA
TCAAGGCGAGTTACATGATCCCCCATGTTGTGCAAAAAAGCGGTTAGCTCCTTCGGTCCTCCGATCGTTG
CCAGAAGTAAGTTGGCCGCAGTGTTATCACTCATGGTTATGGCAGCACTGCATAATTCTCTTACTGTCAT
GCCATCCGTGAGATGCTTTTCTGTGACTGGTGAGTACTCAACCAAGTCATTCTGAGAATAGTGTATGCGG
CGACCGAGTTGCTCTTGCCCGGCGTCAATACGGGATAATACCGCGCCACATAGCAGAACTTTAAAAGTGC
TCATCATTGGAAAACGTTCTTCGGGGCGTAAACTCTCAAGGATCTTACCGCTGTTGAGATCCAGTTCGAT
GTAACCCACTCGTGCACCCAACTGATCTTCAGCATCTTTTACTTTCACCAGCGTTTCTGGGTGAGCAAAA
ACAGGAAGGCAAAATGCCGCAAAAAAGGGAATAAGGGCGACACGGAAATGTTGAATACTCATTTTAGCTT
CCTTAGCTCCTGAAAATCTCGATAACTCAAAAAATACGCCCGGTAGTGATCTTATTTCATTATGGTGAAA
GTTGGAACCTCTTACGTGCCGATCAAGTCAAAAGCCTCCGGTCGGAGGCTTTTGACTTTCTGCTATGGAG
GTCAGGTATGATTTAAATGGTCAGTTAGA
Features (pLannotate 1.2.2; 14 found; start..end, strand, type, name):
     10..417     +  promoter       TEF1 promoter: S. cerevisiae TEF1; promoter for EF-1α
    431..1255    +  CDS            AP3A_SARS2: Experimental evidence at protein level: Swiss-Prot protein existence level 1. Plays a role in virus egress via lysosomal trafficking (PubMed:33157038, PubMed:33422265). Forms homotetrameric ion channels (viroporin) localized at endosomes and lysosomes, that may induce deacidification of lysosomes thereby allowing safe virion egress through lysosomal trafficking (By similarity) (PubMed:33157038, PubMed:33422265). Also blocks formation of autolysosomes through binding and sequestering host TMUB1/HOPS on late endosomes. This prevents fusion of autophagosomes with lysosomes, disrupting autophagy a
   1273..1290    +  CDS            3xFLAG (fragment): three tandem FLAG® epitope tags, followed by an enterokinase cleavage site
   1368..1540    +  terminator     CYC1 terminator (fragment): S. cerevisiae CYC1; transcription terminator for CYC1
   1576..1752    +  promoter       URA3 promoter (fragment): S. cerevisiae URA3
   1753..2556    +  CDS            URA3: orotidine-5'-phosphate decarboxylase, required for uracil biosynthesis; S. cerevisiae URA3; yeast auxotrophic marker, counterselectable with 5-fluoroorotic acid (5-FOA)
   2639..3621    -  rep_origin     2μ ori: yeast 2μ plasmid origin of replication
   3699..3728    +  terminator     T3Te terminator: phage T3 early transcription terminator
   3750..4337    +  rep_origin     ori: high-copy-number ColE1/pMB1/pBR322/pUC origin of replication
   4349..4376    -  terminator     T7Te terminator: phage T7 early transcription terminator
   4400..4591    -  CDS            rop: Rop protein, which maintains plasmids at low copy number; rop
   4592..5452    -  CDS            AmpR: β-lactamase; bla; confers resistance to ampicillin, carbenicillin, and related antibiotics
   5453..5555    -  promoter       cat promoter: promoter of the E. coli cat gene encoding chloramphenicol acetyltransferase
   5556..5587    -  terminator     tonB terminator: bidirectional E. coli tonB-P14 transcription terminator
