[The description below was written by a language model from this plasmid's Addgene catalogue record and pLannotate feature annotations shown in this document.]
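Description:
pGBW-m4046508 is a yeast episomal expression plasmid for producing the SARS-CoV-2 ORF3a protein in Saccharomyces cerevisiae. It is a shuttle vector. In E. coli it replicates from a high-copy ColE1/pUC-type origin and is selected with ampicillin through a β-lactamase gene, which the annotation places downstream of a cat promoter. In yeast it is maintained at multiple copies by the 2μ origin and selected by uracil prototrophy via URA3, a marker that can also be counterselected with 5-FOA. Short phage and bacterial terminators (T3Te, T7Te, tonB) flank the bacterial modules, presumably insulating them from read-through transcription. The feature table also calls a short rop segment next to AmpR, although the catalogue lists the plasmid as high copy.

The payload is a synthetic ORF3a coding sequence of about 0.8 kb, recoded for S. cerevisiae codon usage. It sits between the strong constitutive TEF1 promoter and a CYC1 terminator. The backbone supplies a C-terminal thrombin-cleavable 3xFLAG tag, which allows immunodetection or affinity capture followed by tag removal. The automated annotation detects only a fragment of the 3xFLAG just downstream of the ORF, possibly because the tag is recoded too. ORF3a is a viroporin-type accessory protein that forms ion channels at endosomes and lysosomes, and it is implicated in lysosomal virion egress and in blocking autophagosome–lysosome fusion. The record gives the purpose simply as yeast expression of this protein. The annotated sequence is 5,629 nt, somewhat longer than the sum of the catalogued backbone and insert sizes.
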