Addgene plasmid #145419: pGBW-m4046508
Purpose: Yeast Expression plasmid for SARS-CoV-2 ORF3a protein
Depositing lab: Ginkgo Bioworks & Benjie Chen. Depositing organization: Ginkgo Bioworks.
Backbone
  Vector backbone: AmpR; 2u URA3
  Backbone size w/o insert (bp): 4078
  Vector type: Yeast Expression
  Selectable markers: URA3
Growth in bacteria
  Bacterial resistance: Ampicillin, 100 μg/mL
  Growth temperature: 37°C
  Growth strain: DH5alpha
  Copy number: High Copy
Gene/Insert
  Gene/Insert name: SARS-CoV-2 ORF3a protein
  Species: S. cerevisiae (budding yeast); Severe acute respiratory syndrome coronavirus 2
  Insert size (bp): 821
  Mutation: Saccharomyces cerevisiae recode 1
  Entrez Gene: ORF3a (a.k.a. GU280_gp03)
  Promoter: pTEF1
  Tag / fusion protein: Cleavable thrombin;3xFLAG (C terminal on backbone)
  Cloning method: Unknown
Resource information
  A portion of this plasmid was derived from a plasmid made by: GinkgoBioworks
Depositor comments: NCBI Reference Sequence: YP_009724391.1. Created by gene synthesis with Not1 site.
How to cite: pGBW-m4046508 was a gift from Ginkgo Bioworks & Benjie Chen (Addgene plasmid # 145419 ; http://n2t.net/addgene:145419 ; RRID:Addgene_145419)
